>Addgene plasmid #57665 | tdEos-Rad21-C-18 | depositor partial sequence | sequence record 88819 | insert sequence
GGCGATTGCTAGTGACGTCAGATCCGCTAGCGCTACCGGTCGCCACCATGAGTGCGATTAAGCCAGACAT
GAAGATCAACCTCCGTATGGAAGGCAACGTAAACGGGCACCACTTTGTGATCGACGGAGATGGTACAGGC
AAGCCTTTTGAGGGAAAACAGAGTATGGATCTTGAAGTCAAAGAGGGCGGACCTCTGCCTTTTGCCTTTG
ATATCCTGACCACTGCATTCCATTACGGCAACAGGGTATTCGCCGAATATCCAGACCACATACAAGACTA
TTTTAAGCAGTCGTTTCCTAAGGGGTATTCGTGGGAACGAAGCTTGACTTTCGAAGACGGGGGCATTTGC
ATTGCCAGAAACGACATAACAATGGAAGGGGACACTTTCTATAATAAAGTTCGATTTCACGGTGTAAACT
TTCCCGCCAATGGTCCAGTTATGCAGAAGAAGACGCTGAAATGGGAGCCCTCCACTGAGAAAATGTATGT
GCGTGATGGAGTGCTGACTGGTGATATTCGCATGGCTTTGTTGCTTGAAGGAAATGCCCATTACCGATGT
GACTTCAGAACTACTTACAAAGCTAAGGAGAAGGGTGTCAAGTTACCAGGCTACCACTTTGTGGACCACT
GCATTGAGATTTTAAGCCATGACAAAGATTACAACAAGGTTAAGCTGTATGAGCATGCTGTTGCTCATTC
TGGATTGCCTGACAATGCCAGACGATCCGGTAGCGGTCACGGTACTGGTTCTACTGGTTCTGGTTCTTCT
GAGAGTGCGATTAAGCCAGACATGAAGATCAACCTCCGTATGGAAGGCAACGTAAACGGGCACCACTTTG
TGATCGACGGAGATTCCGGACTCAGATCTCGAGGAAGCGGCGGATCTGGGTCCGGCAGCTCCGGCAGCTT
CTACGCACATTTTGTTCTCAGTAAAAGAGGGCCTCTGGCCAAAATTTGGCTAGCGGCCCATTGGGATAAG
AAGCTAACCAAAGCCCATGTGTTCGAGTGTAATTTAGAGAGCAGCGTGGAGAGTATCATCTCACCAAAGG
TGAAAATGGCATTACGGACATCAGGACATCTCTTACTGGGAGTAGTTCGAATCTATCACAGGAAAGCCAA
ATACCTTCTTGCAGACTGTAATGAAGCATTCATTAAGATAAAGATGGCTTTTCGGCCAGGTGTGGTTGAC
CTGCCTGAGGAAAATCGGGAAGCAGCTTATAATGCCATTACTTTACCTGAAGAATTTCATGACTTTGATC
AGCCACTGCCTGACTTAGATGACATCGATGTGGCCCAGCAGTTCAGCTTGAATCAGAGTAGAGTGGAAGA
GATAACCATGAGAGAAGAAGTTGGGAACATCAGTATTTTACAAGAAAATGATTTTGGTGATTTTGGAATG
GATGATCGTGAGATAATGAGAGAAGGCAGTGCTTTTGAGGATGACGACATGTTAGTAAGCACTACTACTT
CTAACCTCCTATTAGAGTCTGAACAGAGCACCAGCAATCTGAATGAGAAAATTAACCATTTAGAATATGA
AGATCAATATAAGGATGATAATTTTGGAGAAGGAAATGATGGTGGAATATTAGATGACAAACTTATTAGT
AATAATGATGGCGGTATCTTTGATGATCCCCCTGCCCTCTCTGAGGCAGGGGTGATGTTGCCAGAGCAGC
CTGCACATGACGATATGGATGAGGATGATAATGTATCAATGGGTGGGCCTGATAGTCCTGATTCAGTGGA
TCCCGTTGAACCAATGCCAACCATGACTGATCAAACAACACTTGTTCCAAATGAGGAAGAAGCATTTGCA
TTGGAGCCTATTGATATAACTGTTAAAGAAACAAAAGCCAAGAGGAAGAGGAAGCTAATTGTTGACAGTG
TCAAAGAGTTGGATAGCAAGACAATTAGAGCCCAACTTAGTGATTATTCAGATATTGTTACTACTTTGGA
TCTGGCACCGCCCACCAAGAAATTGATGATGTGGAAAGAGACAGGAGGAGTAGAAAAACTGTTTTCTTTA
CCTGCTCAGCCTTTGTGGAATAACAGACTACTGAAGCTCTTTACACGCTGTCTTACACCGCTTGTACCAG
AAGACCTTAGAAAAAGGAGGAAAGGAGGAGAGGCAGATAATTTGGATGAATTCCTCAAAGAATTTGAAAA
TCCAGAGGTTCCTAGAGAGGACCAGCAACAGCAGCATCAGCAGCGTGATGTTATCGATGAGCCCATTATT
GAAGAGCCAAGCCGCCTCCAGGAGTCAGTGATGGAGGCCAGCAGAACAAACATAGATGAGTCAGCTATGC
CTCCACCACCACCTCAGGGAGTTAAGCGAAAAGCTGGACAAATTGACCCAGAGCCTGTGATGCCTCCTCA
GCAGGTAGAGCAGATGGAAATACCACCTGTAGAGCTTCCCCCAGAAGAACCTCCAAATATCTGTCAGCTA
ATACCAGAGTTAGAACTTCTGCCAGAAAAAGAGAAGGAGAAAGAGAAGGAAAAAGAAGATGATGAAGAGG
AAGAGGATGAAGATGCATCAGGGGGCGATCAAGATCAGGAAGAAAGAAGATGGAACAAAAGGACTCAGCA
GATGCTTCATGGTCTTCAGCGTGCTCTTGCTAAAACTGGAGCTGAATCTATCAGTTTGCTTGAGTTATGT
CGAAATACGAACAGAAAACAAGCTGCCGCAAAGTTCTACAGCTTCTTGGTTCTTAAAAAGCAGCAAGCTA
TTGAGCTGACACAGGAAGAACCGTACAGTGACATCATCGCAACACCTGGACCAAGGTTCCATATTATATA
AGGTACCGCGGGCCCGGGATCCACCGGATCTAGATAACTGATCATAATCAGCCATACCACATGTAGAGTT
GCC
