[The description below was written by a language model from this plasmid's Addgene catalogue record.]
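Description:
tdEos-Rad21-C-18 is a mammalian expression plasmid built on the tdEos-C1 backbone (about 4.75 kb without the insert) that produces human RAD21 fused to the fluorescent protein tdEos. The RAD21 coding sequence, also known as SCC1 or MCD1 and corresponding to a human reference transcript, sits downstream of tdEos, so the tag is at the N-terminus of the fusion. The "C-18" in the name probably denotes this C-type arrangement with an 18-residue linker, although the record does not say so. Expression is driven by the CMV promoter. The listed 3′ sequencing primer points to an SV40 polyadenylation signal after the insert. The plasmid is maintained at high copy in E. coli under kanamycin selection, and a neomycin resistance marker allows G418 selection of stably transfected mammalian cells. The cloning method is not recorded, and no feature table is provided, so the origin of replication and other backbone elements are not stated.

tdEos is a tandem-dimer form of the photoconvertible protein Eos. The two excitation/emission pairs in the record (505/516 nm and 569/581 nm) correspond to its green state and its red state after photoconversion. RAD21 is a core subunit of the cohesin complex that holds sister chromatids together, and the record annotates the fusion's localization as centromeric. The construct therefore serves as a localization marker for imaging cohesin or centromere-associated structures in mammalian cells. Its photoconvertible tag makes it suitable in principle for tracking a converted subpopulation or for single-molecule localization microscopy, though the record lists no application beyond localization.
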