Addgene plasmid #57665: tdEos-Rad21-C-18
Purpose: Localization: Centromere, Excitation: 505 / 569, Emission: 516 / 581
Depositing lab: Michael Davidson. Depositing organization: Florida State University, Tallahassee.
Backbone
  Vector backbone: tdEos-C1
  Backbone size w/o insert (bp): 4750
  Vector type: Mammalian Expression
  Selectable markers: Neomycin (select with G418)
Growth in bacteria
  Bacterial resistance: Kanamycin, 50 μg/mL
  Growth temperature: 37°C
  Growth strain: DH5alpha
  Copy number: High Copy
Gene/Insert
  Gene/Insert name: Rad21 (alt name: NM_006265.2)
  Species: H. sapiens (human)
  Entrez Gene: RAD21 (a.k.a. CDLS4, HR21, HRAD21, MCD1, MGS, NXP1, SCC1, hHR21)
  Promoter: CMV
  Tag / fusion protein: tdEos (N terminal on backbone)
  Cloning method: Unknown
  Sequencing primers: 5′ CMV-F; 3′ SV40pA-R
Terms and licenses: Academic/Nonprofit Terms; Industry Terms
Depositor comments: . Excitation = 505 / 569; Emission = 516 / 581
How to cite: tdEos-Rad21-C-18 was a gift from Michael Davidson (Addgene plasmid # 57665 ; http://n2t.net/addgene:57665 ; RRID:Addgene_57665)
